>Addgene plasmid #242903 | pAAV-THP-Synaptophysin-pHluorin | addgene full sequence | sequence record 490989 | Addgene NGS Result
CATGTCCTGCAGGCAGCTGCGCGCTCGCTCGCTCACTGAGGCCGCCCGGGCGTCGGGCGACCTTTGGTCG
CCCGGCCTCAGTGAGCGAGCGAGCGCGCAGAGAGGGAGTGGCCAACTCCATCACTAGGGGTTCCTGCGGC
CGCACGCGGGCCGCTCTAGAACTAGTGGATCCCCCAGGCCTCTTGGGATTCTTCTCATCAAAAAGGGCAT
GGGACACAGCTAAAGCGTCCAGGGCTCCTCTGTGCCCACAGATGCCTTAGATCTTGGCACAATGTAGTCA
GCCAGCTCCGTGTGTGTGTGTGTGTGTGTGTGTGTGTGTGTGTGTGTGTGTGTGTGTGTGTGTGTGTGTG
TGTGTTTGCATGTATCTCACAGACAGTGCACAATGGCCTGGATGTGAACAGAGGCAAGAGTCTGGGCCAG
CAGTTGTCTCCCAGGAGGGTCCAAAGACATCGTATTTTCAAGTTTAGGCCAGGTGCTCACTTGGGTGAGC
TCAGACACAGACAAAGGTCTGGAGAGCACACATTCCCCACCCCCACCCAGCTTCTATGCAAGCACCTCCA
GCTGAGACAAGAAAACGAATTAAAAAGCAATATTTGTGTCAGCGTAAGACATTTGCCGAAAGGTTAAATC
CACACTCGTGGTGCTGCACAGCAGCCCCCTGTGCAGGATTTGTTAGGCACAGCTCCCTCCTACCCCGTGC
CACCTGAGCAAATGCCAGGCTGGGTGGGCTGGAACCAGCCTGGGCTTGCCTCACCCTGGAATCCCCAGCA
CCCTCCAAAGGAGGACCCTGGGAGTGGGCATAGACGCCCTTCAGGTGTGGGCAACAGCCCCCAGTCCTCA
GGATGAAAGGCTAAGGTGCAGCCAGCTCTGCCTTCACGGTGGGAATGTCTCTATGTGAGCCCTTTCTGGG
CTGTGAAGAACGCTCTGAGAAGGGTCCTGGGACCCTGGATAGGCCAGAGCTGTGCTGGGCATGTAGAGAC
AGGAGTGGGCTAAAGCAGCAAAGGCACTGACCAAGGAAGAGTTCAGAGAGGAGCGTGGAATATGGGGAGG
GGTTCATAGTAAGAGAGAGCAGGCAGTGGAGAGTAAATAGTCACTGAGCCGGGGTTTATGGGGTTTGTAG
GAGCTTACTCAGAGAAAGTAGATGAGAGATGCCATGCCAGTCTGAGTATCACAGAGCCCCAGGCTCTCCT
GGGAACGGAACTGTGAGGGCCAGAAGGTCAGCAAGGGAGGTTAGGGAGAGTTCCTTTTGTACTGACTCAG
CATTTATCCTGCTCCCAGGGGGCAATGGGGGCCAGTGAGGGATGCAGAGCAAGGCAGTGATGTGGCAGGC
AGTTCCTGTTGTGAAAGAGCTGGGAAGGGAGCGGGCTGGGCCTGGTACGTACAGCAGGCCATTTCTGAGG
GTCCGAGTGCTGTCTAGGAGGTGCAGTGAGACTTCAGTGATCAGCCAGAACAGAAGCTAAGCGGGGTGGG
GACTGCGAGTTCAGGCTTCTGGGTCTTGCAAATATCCAGAATGCTAAATCCTCAGAACCCCAGGGTGGCC
ATTTTCAGAGTGGGTTTTGTCCTTTGGGCACTTGTGCAGACTCCAATATCCAGAGGGATAAGGATGGTAC
TCTTCAGTACCCTTAGTGAGAGGACACTTTTCTCTGAAGGGCTTGAATGTGCCGAGCCATTACCTGAAGG
AAGGAAATGACTCCAGGGACATAGGATGGGCCCAGCACAACTCACCTGCTACAGAGAAAGGTCCCCTCCC
TGGTCTCCTTAGAGATCCTGTTTCCCTGGCTGAGGAAGCTAGGGTGGATCTTTGTGTAAGTGGGTGTGGA
TGCTAACTGGAAAACAAAAGGTCACTTACTGTTAGACCTCGGGGTACCATGGAAGAGATGATCACTGAGT
GTGCCCTTACATGGGGACCAGCTGAGAATGGGGCTACCACTAGCTCGAGACCATGATACAGGGAATAAGT
GTGCATTTGGGGGTAGGGAGTGGCTCAGAATACTCTTAACCAAAGCAGAGGTTTGCTCCCACAGGAAGGT
GAGGTCAGAAGGCCTTAGGGAGCTGCCAGGGGCTAGGGTTGGCACCATCTCCCAGGCTGTGTCTTTAAGG
AGATGATAATCAGAGGGATAGAACCTTGCAAAAGTGGGCCAGTCTTGGGAATACTATAGAGGAATAGCCT
TCTGGAACATTCTGTGTCTCATAGGACCTGCCTGGGGATCCAGCCCCAGTGCCAGCACATATACCGACTG
GGGCAGTGAATAGATAGTACACTTTGTTACATGGGCTGGGGGGAACATGGCCCATGTCCTGGAGGGGACT
TTATGACAGACATCCAAAAATCCAGTGAGAGGGCTTCTAGATTTGTCTCCAAAGGTTATAGTTCTAACAT
GAGCCCTTAGGAAATCCAGCATGGTTCTCCCTGTGTGCCCTGGTTTGGTTAGAGAGCTCTAGCGGTCTCC
TGTCCCACAGAATACCAGCCAGCCCCTGCCCTACGTCGTGCCTCGGGCTGAGGGTGATTCAGAGGCAGGT
GCCTGTGACAGTGGATGCAATTAGATCTAATGGGACGGAGGCCTTTCTCGTCGCCCTCGCTCCATGCCCA
CCCCCGCCTCCCTCAGGCACAGCAGGCGTGGAGAGGATGCGCAGGAGGTAGGAGGTGGGGGACCCAGAGG
GGCTTTGACGTCAGCCTGGCCTTTAAAGAGGGCGCCTGCCTGGCGAGGGCTGTGGAGACAGAACTCGGGA
CCACCAGAGGAATTCGATATCAAGCTGCTAGCGTTTAAACGGGCCCTCTAGACTCGAGCTCAAGCTTGCC
ACCATGGACGTGGTGAATCAGCTGGTGGCTGGGGGTCAGTTCCGGGTGGTCAAGGAGCCCCTTGGCTTCG
TGAAGGTGCTGCAGTGGGTCTTTGCCATCTTCGCCTTTGCTACGTGCGGCAGCTACACCGGAGAGCTTCG
GCTGAGCGTGGAGTGTGCCAACAAGACGGAGAGTGCCCTCAACATCGAAGTCGAATTTGAGTACCCATTC
AGGCTGCACCAAGTGTACTTTGATGCACCCTCCTGCGTTAAAGGGGGCACTACCAAGATCTTCCTAGTTG
GTGACTACTCCTCCTCGGCTGAATTCTTTGTCACCGTGGCTGTGTTTGCCTTCCTCTACTCCATGGGGGC
CCTGGCCACCTACATCTTCCTGCAGAACAAGTACCGAGAGAACAACAAAGGGCCAATGATGGACTTCCTG
GCCACAGCAGTGTTCGCTTTCATGTGGCTAGTTAGCTCATCCGCCTGGGCCAAAGGCCTGTCCGATGTGA
AGATGGCCACTGACCCAGAGAACATTATCAAGGAGATGCCTATGTGCCGCCAGACAGATCTAGCCACCAT
GGGAAGTAAAGGAGAAGAACTTTTCACTGGAGTTGTCCCAATTCTTGTTGAATTAGATGGTGATGTTAAT
GGGCACAAATTTTCTGTCAGTGGAGAGGGTGAAGGTGATGCAACATACGGAAAACTTACCCTTAAATTTA
TTTGCACTACTGGAAAACTACCTGTTCCTTGGCCAACACTTGTCACTACTTTAACTTATGGTGTTCAATG
CTTTTCAAGATACCCAGATCATATGAAACGGCATGACTTTTTCAAGAGTGCCATGCCCGAAGGTTATGTA
CAGGAAAGAACTATATTTTTCAAAGATGACGGGAACTACAAGACACGTGCTGAAGTCAAGTTTGAAGGTG
ATACCCTTGTTAATAGAATCGAGTTAAAAGGTATTGATTTTAAAGAAGATGGAAACATTCTTGGACACAA
ATTGGAATACAACTATAACGATCACCAGGTGTACATCATGGCAGACAAACAAAAGAATGGAATCAAAGCT
AACTTCAAAATTAGACACAACATTGAAGATGGAGGCGTTCAACTAGCAGACCATTATCAACAAAATACTC
CAATTGGCGATGGGCCCGTCCTTTTACCAGACAACCATTACCTGTTTACAACTTCTACTCTTTCGAAAGA
TCCCAACGAAAAGAGAGACCACATGGTCCTTCTTGAGTTTGTAACAGCTGCTGGGATTACACATGGCATG
GATGAACTATACAAAACCGGTGGAGCTCGAATCACATGCAAGGAACTGAGGGACCCTGTGACTTCAGGAC
TCAACACCTCGGTGGTGTTTGGCTTCCTGAACCTGGTGCTCTGGGTTGGCAACCTATGGTTCGTGTTCAA
GGAGACAGGCTGGGCCGCCCCATTCATGCGCGCACCTCCAGGCGCCCCAGAAAAGCAACCAGCTCCTGGC
GATGCCTACGGCGATGCGGGCTATGGGCAGGGCCCCGGAGGCTATGGGCCCCAGGACTCCTACGGGCCTC
AGGGTGGTTATCAACCCGATTACGGGCAGCCAGCCAGCGGCGGTGGCGGTGGCTACGGGCCTCAGGGCGA
CTATGGGCAGCAAGGCTACGGCCAACAGGGTGCGCCCACCTCCTTCTCCAATCAGATGTCGGTCGACTCT
AGAGCCTCGACTGTGCCTTCTAGTTGCCAGCCATCTGTTGTTTGCCCCTCCCCCGTGCCTTCCTTGACCC
TGGAAGGTGCCACTCCCACTGTCCTTTCCTAATAAAATGAGGAAATTGCATCGCATTGTCTGAGTAGGTG
TCATTCTATTCTGGGGGGTGGGGTGGGGCAGGACAGCAAGGGGGAGGATTGGGAAGACAATAGCAGGCAT
GCTGGGGATGCGGTGGGCTCTATGGCTTCTGAGGGTCGAGAGATCTACGGGTGGCATCCCTGTGACCCCT
CCCCAGTGCCTCTCCTGGCCCTGGAAGTTGCCACTCCAGTGCCCACCAGCCTTGTCCTAATAAAATTAAG
TTGCATCATTTTGTCTGACTAGGTGTCCTTCTATAATATTATGGGGTGGAGGGGGGTGGTATGGAGCAAG
GGGCAAGTTGGGAAGACAACCTGTAGGGCCTGCGGGGTCTATTGGGAACCAAGCTGGAGTGCAGTGGCAC
AATCTTGGCTCACTGCAATCTCCGCCTCCTGGGTTCAAGCGATTCTCCTGCCTCAGCCTCCCGAGTTGTT
GGGATTCCAGGCATGCATGACCAGGCTCAGCTAATTTTTGTTTTTTTGGTAGAGACGGGGTTTCACCATA
TTGGCCAGGCTGGTCTCCAACTCCTAATCTCAGGTGATCTACCCACCTTGGCCTCCCAAATTGCTGGGAT
TACAGGCGTGAACCACTGCTCCCTTCCCTGTCCTTCTGATTTTGTAGGTAACCACGTGCGGACCGAGCGG
CCGCAGGAACCCCTAGTGATGGAGTTGGCCACTCCCTCTCTGCGCGCTCGCTCGCTCACTGAGGCCGGGC
GACCAAAGGTCGCCCGACGCCCGGGCTTTGCCCGGGCGGCCTCAGTGAGCGAGCGAGCGCGCAGCTGCCT
GCAGGGGCGCCTGATGCGGTATTTTCTCCTTACGCATCTGTGCGGTATTTCACACCGCATA
[95 nt withheld, positions 5452-5546]
T
[46 nt withheld, positions 5548-5593]
C
[141 nt withheld, positions 5595-5735]
CCTTTGACGTTGGAGTCCACGTTCTTT
[37 nt withheld, positions 5763-5799]
ACTCTATCTCGGGCTATTCTTTTGATTTATAAGGGATTTTGCCGATTTCGGTCTATTGGTTAAAAAATGA
GCTGATTTAACAAAAATTTAACGCGAATTTTAACAAAATATTAACGTTTACAATTTTATGGTGCACTCTC
AGTACAATCTGCTCTGATGCCGCATAGTTAAGCCAGCCCCGACACCCGCCAACACCCGCTGACGCGCCCT
GACGGGCTTGTCTGCTCCCGGCATCCGCTTACAGACAAGCTGTGACCGTCTCCGGGAGCTGCATGTGTCA
GAGGTTTTCACCGTCATCACCGAAACGCGCGAGACGAAAGGGCCTCGTGATACGCCTATTTTTATAGGTT
AATGTCATGATAATAATGGTTTCTTAGACGTCAGGTGGCACTTTTCGGGGAAATGTGCGCGGAACCCCTA
TTTGTTTATTTTTCTAAATACATTCAAATATGTATCCGCTCATGAGACAATAACCCTGATAAATGCTTCA
ATAATATTGAAAAAGGAAGAGTATGAGTATTCAACATTTCCGTGTCGCCCTTATTCCCTTTTTTGCGGCA
TTTTGCCTTCCTGTTTTTGCTCACCCAGAAACGCTGGTGAAAGTAAAAGATGCTGAAGATCAGTTGGGTG
CACGAGTGGGTTACATCGAACTGGATCTCAACAGCGGTAAGATCCTTGAGAGTTTTCGCCCCGAAGAACG
TTTTCCAATGATGAGCACTTTTAAAGTTCTGCTATGTGGCGCGGTATTATCCCGTATTGACGCCGGGCAA
GAGCAACTCGGTCGCCGCATACACTATTCTCAGAATGACTTGGTTGAGTACTCACCAGTCACAGAAAAGC
ATCTTACGGATGGCATGACAGTAAGAGAATTATGCAGTGCTGCCATAACCATGAGTGATAACACTGCGGC
CAACTTACTTCTGACAACGATCGGAGGACCGAAGGAGCTAACCGCTTTTTTGCACAACATGGGGGATCAT
GTAACTCGCCTTGATCGTTGGGAACCGGAGCTGAATGAAGCCATACCAAACGACGAGCGTGACACCACGA
TGCCTGTAGCAATGGCAACAACGTTGCGCAAACTATTAACTGGCGAACTACTTACTCTAGCTTCCCGGCA
ACAATTAATAGACTGGATGGAGGCGGATAAAGTTGCAGGACCACTTCTGCGCTCGGCCCTTCCGGCTGGC
TGGTTTATTGCTGATAAATCTGGAGCCGGTGAGCGTGGGTCTCGCGGTATCATTGCAGCACTGGGGCCAG
ATGGTAAGCCCTCCCGTATCGTAGTTATCTACACGACGGGGAGTCAGGCAACTATGGATGAACGAAATAG
ACAGATCGCTGAGATAGGTGCCTCACTGATTAAGCATTGGTAACTGTCAGACCAAGTTTACTCATATATA
CTTTAGATTGATTTAAAACTTCATTTTTAATTTAAAAGGATCTAGGTGAAGATCCTTTTTGATAATCTCA
TGACCAAAATCCCTTAACGTGAGTTTTCGTTCCACTGAGCGTCAGACCCCGTAGAAAAGATCAAAGGATC
TTCTTGAGATCCTTTTTTTCTGCGCGTAATCTGCTGCTTGCAAACAAAAAAACCACCGCTACCAGCGGTG
GTTTGTTTGCCGGATCAAGAGCTACCAACTCTTTTTCCGAAGGTAACTGGCTTCAGCAGAGCGCAGATAC
CAAATACTGTTCTTCTAGTGTAGCCGTAGTTAGGCCACCACTTCAAGAACTCTGTAGCACCGCCTACATA
CCTCGCTCTGCTAATCCTGTTACCAGTGGCTGCTGCCAGTGGCGATAAGTCGTGTCTTACCGGGTTGGAC
TCAAGACGATAGTTACCGGATAAGGCGCAGCGGTCGGGCTGAACGGGGGGTTCGTGCACACAGCCCAGCT
TGGAGCGAACGACCTACACCGAACTGAGATACCTACAGCGTGAGCTATGAGAAAGCGCCACGCTTCCCGA
AGGGAGAAAGGCGGACAGGTATCCGGTAAGCGGCAGGGTCGGAACAGGAGAGCGCACGAGGGAGCTTCCA
GGGGGAAACGCCTGGTATCTTTATAGTCCTGTCGGGTTTCGCCACCTCTGACTTGAGCGTCGATTTTTGT
GATGCTCGTCAGGGGGGCGGAGCCTATGGAAAAACGCCAGCAACGCGGCCTTTTTACGGTTCCTGGCCTT
TTGCTGGCCTTTTGCTCA
Features (pLannotate 1.2.2; 17 found; start..end, strand, type, name):
     17..44      +  repeat_region  AAV2 ITR (fragment): inverted terminal repeat of adeno-associated virus serotype 2 inverted
     73..100     +  repeat_region  AAV2 ITR (fragment): inverted terminal repeat of adeno-associated virus serotype 2 inverted
    149..175     +  misc_feature   MCS (fragment): pBluescript multiple cloning site
   2738..2756    +  misc_feature   MCS (fragment): pBluescript multiple cloning site
   2891..3343    +  CDS            Synpr (fragment): SYNPR_RAT - Experimental evidence at protein level: Swiss-Prot protein existence level 1. Intrinsic membrane protein of small synaptic vesicles. Probable vesicular channel protein. From Rattus norvegicus (Rat).
   3365..4075    +  CDS            superecliptic pHluorin: pH-sensitive mutant of green fluorescent protein (Ng et al., 2002) excited strongly by blue light at neutral pH but minimally fluorescent at acidic pH
   4097..4468    +  CDS            Synpr (fragment): SYNPR_RAT - Experimental evidence at protein level: Swiss-Prot protein existence level 1. Intrinsic membrane protein of small synaptic vesicles. Probable vesicular channel protein. From Rattus norvegicus (Rat).
   4491..4715    +  polyA_signal   bGH poly(A) signal: bovine growth hormone polyadenylation signal
   4739..5215    +  polyA_signal   hGH poly(A) signal: human growth hormone polyadenylation signal
   5255..5395    +  repeat_region  AAV2 ITR: inverted terminal repeat of adeno-associated virus serotype 2 inverted
   5400..5451    -  misc_feature   bom (fragment): basis of mobility region from pBR322
   5470..5925    +  rep_origin     f1 ori (sequence partly withheld): f1 bacteriophage origin of replication; arrow indicates direction of (+) strand synthesis
   5926..5975    -  misc_feature   bom (fragment): basis of mobility region from pBR322
   6077..6112    -  CDS            rop (fragment): Rop protein, which maintains plasmids at low copy number; rop
   6207..6311    +  promoter       AmpR promoter: bla
   6312..7172    +  CDS            AmpR: β-lactamase; bla; confers resistance to ampicillin, carbenicillin, and related antibiotics
   7343..7931    +  rep_origin     ori: high-copy-number ColE1/pMB1/pBR322/pUC origin of replication
