[The description below was written by a language model from this plasmid's Addgene catalogue record and pLannotate feature annotations shown in this document.]
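Description:
pAAV-THP-Synaptophysin-pHluorin is an adeno-associated virus transfer plasmid of about 8 kb, built on the pAAV2.5-THP backbone for mammalian expression restricted to dopaminergic neurons. It is maintained in E. coli through a high-copy ColE1/pUC-type origin and selected with ampicillin via the β-lactamase gene and its promoter. An f1 phage origin and small remnants of pBR322 bom and rop sequences are also present in the backbone. The expression cassette is flanked by AAV2 inverted terminal repeats, which direct replication and packaging of the intervening DNA into AAV particles. The annotation finds a full-length ITR on the 3′ side, while the 5′ ITR is detected only as two short fragments.

According to the catalogue, the payload is driven by the rat tyrosine hydroxylase promoter. This promoter is not annotated in the feature table, but it presumably occupies the roughly 2.5 kb unannotated stretch between the two multiple-cloning-site fragments upstream of the coding sequence. The insert is a fusion of mouse synaptophysin with superecliptic pHluorin, a pH-sensitive GFP variant. In the feature map, pHluorin sits between two synaptophysin-family segments, which suggests it is inserted within the protein rather than at an end. The annotation tool labels these segments by homology as rat synaptoporin fragments, whereas the record gives the gene as mouse synaptophysin. Tandem bGH and hGH polyadenylation signals terminate the transcript.

Because pHluorin is quenched in the acidic vesicle lumen and brightens at neutral pH on exocytosis, the construct serves as a fluorescent reporter for imaging synaptic vesicle recycling in dopaminergic neurons.
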