Addgene plasmid #242903: pAAV-THP-Synaptophysin-pHluorin
Purpose: Fluorescent reporter for imaging of synaptic vesicle recycling in Dopaminergic Neurons
Depositing lab: Timothy Ryan. Depositing organization: Cornell University. Publication: Neuromodulatory control of energy reserves in dopaminergic neurons. Pulido C, Gentry MS, Ryan TA. Proc Natl Acad Sci U S A. 2025 Dec 16;122(50):e2523019122. doi: 10.1073/pnas.2523019122. Epub 2025 Dec 5. PubMed 41348744.
Backbone
  Vector backbone: pAAV2.5-THP
  Backbone manufacturer: Kwang-Soo Kim Lab
  Backbone size w/o insert (bp): 6324
  Total vector size (bp): 7989
  Vector type: Mammalian Expression, AAV
Growth in bacteria
  Bacterial resistance: Ampicillin, 100 μg/mL
  Growth temperature: 37°C
  Growth strain: NEB Stable
  Copy number: Unknown
Gene/Insert
  Gene/Insert name: synaptophysin plus pHluorin
  Species: M. musculus (mouse), Synthetic
  Insert size (bp): 1665
  Promoter: rat Tyrosine hydroxylase
  Tag / fusion protein: mouse synaptophysin (N terminal on insert)
  Cloning method: Restriction Enzyme; 5′ cloning site HindIII (unknown if destroyed); 3′ cloning site SalI (unknown if destroyed)
  Sequencing primers: 5′ ATGGACGTGGTGAATCAGCT
Resource information
  A portion of this plasmid was derived from a plasmid made by: Kwang-Soo Kim Lab (Addgene #80335, THP)
Terms and licenses: Academic/Nonprofit Terms; Industry Terms: Not Available to Industry
How to cite: pAAV-THP-Synaptophysin-pHluorin was a gift from Timothy Ryan (Addgene plasmid # 242903 ; http://n2t.net/addgene:242903 ; RRID:Addgene_242903)
